Addgene plasmid #84162: pFGC5941-PacI-ath-STTM832-3p
Purpose: target miRNA832-3p for destruction in Arabidopsis thaliana
Depositing lab: Guiliang Tang. Depositing organization: Michigan Technological University. Publication: Construction of short tandem target mimic (STTM) to block the functions of plant and animal microRNAs. Tang G, Yan J, Gu Y, Qiao M, Fan R, Mao Y, Tang X. Methods. 2012 Oct;58(2):118-25. doi: 10.1016/j.ymeth.2012.10.006. Epub 2012 Oct 23. PubMed 23098881.
Backbone
  Vector backbone: pFGC5941-PacI
  Backbone manufacturer: Guiliang Tang (Addgene plasmid # 44182)
  Backbone size w/o insert (bp): 8608
  Vector type: Plant Expression
  Selectable markers: Basta
Growth in bacteria
  Bacterial resistance: Chloramphenicol and Kanamycin, 25 & 50 μg/mL
  Growth temperature: 37°C
  Growth strain: DH5alpha
  Copy number: High Copy
Gene/Insert
  Gene/Insert name: STTM832-3p
  Species: A. thaliana (mustard weed)
  Insert size (bp): 2846
  Promoter: 2x35S
  Cloning method: Restriction Enzyme; 5′ cloning site PacI (not destroyed); 3′ cloning site PacI (not destroyed)
  Sequencing primers: 5′ CACTATCCTTCGCAAGACCCTTCC; 3′ CAACACATGAGCGAAACCCTATAA
Terms and licenses: Academic/Nonprofit Terms; Industry Terms: Not Available to Industry
Depositor comments: The insert within this plasmid contains a 2x35S promoter, STTM, T35S and CmR.
How to cite: pFGC5941-PacI-ath-STTM832-3p was a gift from Guiliang Tang (Addgene plasmid # 84162 ; http://n2t.net/addgene:84162 ; RRID:Addgene_84162)
