[The description below was written by a language model from this plasmid's Addgene catalogue record and pLannotate feature annotations shown in this document.]
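Description:
pFGC5941-PacI-ath-STTM832-3p is a plant expression binary vector for Agrobacterium-mediated transformation, built on the pFGC5941-PacI backbone and designed to knock down miR832-3p function in Arabidopsis thaliana. The backbone carries a high-copy ColE1/pUC-type origin with a pBR322 bom site for propagation in E. coli. It also carries the pVS1 oriV, RepA and StaA functions, which support replication and stable maintenance in Agrobacterium. Bacterial selection uses a kanamycin resistance gene on the backbone together with a chloramphenicol acetyltransferase gene that travels with the insert, so the plasmid is maintained under dual chloramphenicol and kanamycin selection.

The payload lies between the nopaline-type left and right T-DNA border repeats. According to the depositor, the roughly 2.8 kb PacI fragment contains a 2x35S promoter, the short tandem target mimic (STTM), a CaMV 35S terminator and the CmR marker. The feature table agrees with this, showing an enhanced CaMV 35S promoter spanning the origin of the circular record, followed by a CaMV poly(A) signal and then the cat gene. The STTM itself is not annotated, but presumably sits in the short gap between promoter and polyadenylation signal. An STTM is a non-coding transcript with two miRNA-binding sites joined by a spacer, which sequesters the target miRNA and triggers its degradation. Including CmR in the cassette allows direct selection of recombinants after PacI cloning. Within the T-DNA, a bar gene driven by the mannopine synthase promoter and terminator confers Basta (phosphinothricin) resistance for selecting transgenic plants. An OCS terminator and small lacZα/MCS remnants from the parental vector are also present. The construct is used for loss-of-function studies of miR832-3p in Arabidopsis.
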