Features (pLannotate 1.2.2; 29 found; start..end, strand, type, name):
      1..346     +  promoter       CaMV 35S promoter: strong constitutive promoter from cauliflower mosaic virus
    507..683     +  polyA_signal   CaMV poly(A) signal: cauliflower mosaic virus polyadenylation signal
   1245..1263    -  promoter       SP6 promoter: promoter for bacteriophage SP6 RNA polymerase
   1328..1987    -  CDS            CmR: chloramphenicol acetyltransferase; cat; confers resistance to chloramphenicol
   1988..2024    -  promoter       cat promoter (fragment): promoter of the E. coli cat gene encoding chloramphenicol acetyltransferase
   2024..2052    -  promoter       tet promoter: E. coli promoter for tetracycline efflux protein gene
   2114..2282    -  rep_origin     ori (fragment): high-copy-number ColE1/pMB1/pBR322/pUC origin of replication
   2289..2313    +  rep_origin     ori (fragment): high-copy-number ColE1/pMB1/pBR322/pUC origin of replication
   2337..2361    +  rep_origin     ori (fragment): high-copy-number ColE1/pMB1/pBR322/pUC origin of replication
   2423..2803    +  promoter       MAS promoter: mannopine synthase promoter (Velten et al., 1984)
   2809..3357    +  CDS            bar: PAT_STRHY - Experimental evidence at protein level: Swiss-Prot protein existence level 1. Inactivates phosphinothricin (PPT) by transfer of an acetyl group from acetyl CoA. Can also acetylate demethylphosphinothricin but not PTT or glutamate. This enzyme is an effector of phosphinothricin tripeptide (PTT or bialaphos) resistance. From Streptomyces hygroscopicus. Introduced by genetic manipulation and expressed in glufosinate-tolerant maize by Dekalb Genetics.
   3370..3622    +  terminator     MAS terminator: mannopine synthase terminator
   3708..3732    -  misc_feature   LB T-DNA repeat: left border repeat from nopaline C58 T-DNA
   4157..4951    +  CDS            KanR: aminoglycoside phosphotransferase; aphA-3; confers resistance to kanamycin
   5038..5626    +  rep_origin     ori: high-copy-number ColE1/pMB1/pBR322/pUC origin of replication
   5812..5952    -  misc_feature   bom: basis of mobility region from pBR322
   6054..6093    -  CDS            rop (fragment): Rop protein, which maintains plasmids at low copy number; rop
   6296..6490    -  rep_origin     pVS1 oriV: origin of replication for the Pseudomonas plasmid pVS1 (Heeb et al., 2000)
   6556..7629    -  CDS            pVS1 RepA: replication protein from the Pseudomonas plasmid pVS1 (Heeb et al., 2000)
   8058..8687    -  CDS            pVS1 StaA: stability protein from the Pseudomonas plasmid pVS1 (Heeb et al., 2000)
   9247..9648    -  CDS            Y4CG_SINFN (fragment): Protein inferred from homology: Swiss-Prot protein existence level 3. From Sinorhizobium fredii (strain NBRC 101917 / NGR234).
   9988..10012   -  misc_feature   RB T-DNA repeat: right border repeat from nopaline C58 T-DNA
  10078..10232   -  CDS            lacZα (fragment): LacZα fragment of β-galactosidase; lacZ fragment
  10235..10255   -  misc_feature   MCS (fragment): pUC18/19 multiple cloning site
  10256..10963   -  terminator     OCS terminator: octopine synthase terminator
  10995..11019   +  rep_origin     ori (fragment): high-copy-number ColE1/pMB1/pBR322/pUC origin of replication
  11044..11085   -  rep_origin     ori (fragment): high-copy-number ColE1/pMB1/pBR322/pUC origin of replication
  11190..11208   +  promoter       T7 promoter: promoter for bacteriophage T7 RNA polymerase
  11229..11276   +  promoter       CaMV 35S promoter (enhanced) (fragment): cauliflower mosaic virus 35S promoter with a duplicated enhancer region
>Addgene plasmid #84162 | pFGC5941-PacI-ath-STTM832-3p | addgene full sequence | sequence record 167593 | Addgene NGS Result
TGAGACTTTTCAACAAAGGGTAATTTCGGGAAACCTCCTCGGATTCCATTGCCCAGCTATCTGTCACTTC
ATCGAAAGGACAGTGGAAAAGGAAGGTGGCTCCTACAAATGCCATCATTGCGATAAAGGAAAGGCTATCA
TTCAAGATGCCTCTGCCGACAGTGGTCCCAAAGATGGACCCCCACCCACGAGGAGCATCGTGGAAAAAGA
AGACGTTCCAACCACGTCTTCAAAGCAAGTGGATTGATGTGACATCTCCACAGACATAAGGGATGACGCA
CAACCCCACTATCCTTCGCAAGACCCTTCCCCTATATAAGGAAGTTCATTTCATTTGGAGAGGACAGCCC
AAGCTTCTTGCTTGGATCTATGGGAATCAAGTTGTTGTTGTTATGGTCTAATTTAAATATGGTCTAAAGA
AGAAGAATCTTGCTTGGATCTATGGGAATCAAGAATTCGGTACGCTGAAATCACCAGTCTCTCTCTACAA
ATCTATCTCTCTCTATTTTCTCCATAAATAATGTGTGAGTAGTTTCCCGATAAGGGAAATTAGGGTTCTT
ATAGGGTTTCGCTCATGTGTTGAGCATATAAGAAACCCTTAGTATGTATTTGTATTTGTAAAATACTTCT
ATCAATAAAATTTCTAATTCCTAAAACCAAAATCCAGTACTAAAATCCAGATCTCCTAAAGTCCCTATAG
ATCTTTGTCGTGAATATAAACCAGACACGAGACGACTAGACCTGGAGCCCAGACGCCGTTCGAAGCTAGA
AGTACCGCTTAGGCAGGAGGCCGTTAGGGAAAAGATGCTAAGGCAGGGTTGGTTACGTTGACTCCCCCGT
AGGTTTGGTTTAAATATGATGAAGTGGACGGAAGGAAGGAGGAAGACAAGGAAGGATAAGGTTGCAGGCC
CTGTGCAAGGTAAGAAGATGGAAATTTGATAGAGGTACGCTACTATACTTATACTATACGCTAAGGGAAT
GATTGTATTTATACCCTATACCCCCTAATAACCCCTTATCAATTTAAGAAATAATCCGCATAAGCCCCCG
CTTAAAAATTGGTATCAGAGCCATGAATAGGTCTATGACCAAAACTCAAGAGGATAAAACCTCACCAAAA
TACGAAAGAGTCCTTAACTCTAAAGATAAAAGATCTTTCAAGATCAAAACTAGTTCCCTCACACCGGTGA
CGGGGATCGCATGCGACCTCTAGACCATCACATTGGAGCTTCAGCTGCTCGAGTTCTATAGTGTCACCTA
AATCGTATGTGTATGATACATAAGGTTATGTATTAATTGTAGCCGCGTTCTTACGTCGACGTACCAATTA
CGCCCCGCCCTGTCACTCATCGCAGTACTGTTGTAATTCATTAAGCATTCTGCCGACATGGAAGCCATCA
CAAACGGCATGATGAACCTGAATCGCCAGCGGCATCAGCACCTTGTCGCCTTGCGTATAATATTTGCCCA
TGGTGAAAACGGGGGCGAAGAAGTTGTCCATATTGGCCACGTTTAAATCAAAACTGGTGAAACTCACCCA
GGGATTGGCTGAGACGAAAAACATATTCTCAATAAACCCTTTAGGGAAATAGGCCAGGTTTTCACCGTAA
CACGCCACATCTTGCGAATATATGTGTAGAAACTGCCGGAAATCGTCGTGGTATTCACTCCAGAGCGATG
AAAACGTTTCAGTTTGCTCATGGAAAACGGTGTAACAAGGGTGAACACTATCCCATATTGCCAGCTCACC
GTCTTTCATTGCCATACGGAACTCCGGATGAGCATTCATCAGGCGGGCAAGAATGTGAATAAAGGCCGGA
TAAAACTTGTGCTTATTTTTCTTTACGGTCTTTAAAAAGGCCGTAATATCCAGCTGAACGGTCTGGTTAT
AGGTACATTGAGCAACTGACTGAAATGCCTCAAAATGTTCTTTACGATGCCATTGGGATATATCAACGGT
GGTATATCCAGTGATTTCTTTCTCCATTTTAGCTTCCTTAGCTCCTGAAAACCTCGATAACTCATTAAAG
CTTATCGATGATAAGCTGTCAAACACGAGAATTTAGCCCGCCTAATGAGCGGGCTTTTTGTTGTGATCCG
CGTTGCTGGCGTTTTTCCATAGGCTCCGCCCCCCTGACGAGCATCACAAAAATCGACGCTCAAGTCAGAG
GTGGCGAAACCCGACAGGACTATAAAGATACCAGGCGTTTCCCCCCTGGAAGCTCCCTCGTGCGCTCTCC
TGTTCCGACCCTGCCGCTTACCGGATACCTGTCCGCCTTTCTTAATTAAGAAAGGCGGACAGGTATCCGG
TAATCTGCTGCTTGCAAACTTAATTAAGAAAGGCGGACAGGTATCCGGTAATCTGCTGCTTGCAAACTTA
ATTAACTCTCTAGACTCACCTAGGATCCATGAATTCTGAGATTTTTCAAATCAGTGCGCAAGACGTGACG
TAAGTATCCGAGTCAGTTTTTATTTTTCTACTAATTTGGTCGTTTATTTCGGCGTGTAGGACATGGCAAC
CGGGCCTGAATTTCGCGGGTATTCTGTTTCTATTCCAACTTTTTCTTGATCCGCAGCCATTAACGACTTT
TGAATAGATACGCTGACACGCCAAGCCTCGCTAGTCAAAAGTGTACCAAACAACGCTTTACAGCAAGAAC
GGAATGCGCGTGACGCTCGCGGTGACGCCATTTCGCCTTTTCAGAAATGGATAAATAGCCTTGCTTCCTA
TTATATCTTCCCAAATTACCAATACATTACACTAGCATCTGAATTTCATAACCAATCTCGATACACCAAA
TCGAATCGATGAGCCCAGAACGACGCCCGGCCGACATCCGCCGTGCCACCGAGGCGGACATGCCGGCGGT
CTGCACCATCGTCAACCACTACATCGAGACAAGCACGGTCAACTTCCGTACCGAGCCGCAGGAACCGCAG
GAGTGGACGGACGACCTCGTCCGTCTGCGGGAGCGCTATCCCTGGCTCGTCGCCGAGGTGGACGGCGAGG
TCGCCGGCATCGCCTACGCGGGCCCCTGGAAGGCACGCAACGCCTACGACTGGACGGCCGAGTCGACCGT
GTACGTCTCCCCCCGCCACCAGCGGACGGGACTGGGCTCCACGCTCTACACCCACCTGCTGAAGTCCCTG
GAGGCACAGGGCTTCAAGAGCGTGGTCGCTGTCATCGGGCTGCCCAACGACCCGAGCGTGCGCATGCACG
AGGCGCTCGGATATGCCCCCCGCGGCATGCTGCGGGCGGCCGGCTTCAAGCACGGGAACTGGCATGACGT
GGGTTTCTGGCAGCTGGACTTCAGCCTGCCGGTACCGCCCCGTCCGGTCCTGCCCGTCACCGAGATTTGA
CTGCAGAATCTTGGACTCCCATGTTGGCAAAGGCAACCAAACAAACAATGAATGATCCGCTCCTGCATAT
GGGGCGGTTTGAGTATTTCAACTGCCATTTGGGCTGAATTGAAGACATGCTCCTGTCAGAAATTCCGTGA
TCTTACTCAATATTCAGTAATCTCGGCCAATATCCTAAATGTGCGTGGCTTTATCTGTCTTTGTATTGTT
TCATCAATTCATGTAACGTTTGCTTTTCTTATGAATTTTCAAATAAATTATCAGATCCGAGCTCGAATTA
ATTCGGCGTTAATTCAGTACATTAAAAACGTCCGCAATGTGTTATTAAGTTGTCTAAGCGTCAATTTGTT
TACACCACAATATATCCTGCCACCAGCCAGCCAACAGCTCCCCGACCGGCAGCTCGGCACAAAATCACCA
CTCGATACAGGCAGCCCATCAGTCCGGGACGGCGTCAGCGGGAGAGCCGTTGTAAGGCGGCAGACTTTGC
TCATGTTACCGATGCTATTCGGAAGAACGGCAACTAAGCTGCCGGGTTTGAAACACGGATGATCTCGCGG
AGGGTAGCATGTTGATTGTAACGATGACAGAGCGTTGCTGCCTGTGATCACCGCGGTTTCAAAATCGGCT
CCGTCGATACTATGTTATACGCCAACTTTGAAAACAACTTTGAAAAAGCTGTTTTCTGGTATTTAAGGTT
TTAGAATGCAAGGAACAGTGAATTGGAGTTCGTCTTGTTATAATTAGCTTCTTGGGGTATCTTTAAATAC
TGTAGAAAAGAGGAAGGAAATAATAAATGGCTAAAATGAGAATATCACCGGAATTGAAAAAACTGATCGA
AAAATACCGCTGCGTAAAAGATACGGAAGGAATGTCTCCTGCTAAGGTATATAAGCTGGTGGGAGAAAAT
GAAAACCTATATTTAAAAATGACGGACAGCCGGTATAAAGGGACCACCTATGATGTGGAACGGGAAAAGG
ACATGATGCTATGGCTGGAAGGAAAGCTGCCTGTTCCAAAGGTCCTGCACTTTGAACGGCATGATGGCTG
GAGCAATCTGCTCATGAGTGAGGCCGATGGCGTCCTTTGCTCGGAAGAGTATGAAGATGAACAAAGCCCT
GAAAAGATTATCGAGCTGTATGCGGAGTGCATCAGGCTCTTTCACTCCATCGACATATCGGATTGTCCCT
ATACGAATAGCTTAGACAGCCGCTTAGCCGAATTGGATTACTTACTGAATAACGATCTGGCCGATGTGGA
TTGCGAAAACTGGGAAGAAGACACTCCATTTAAAGATCCGCGCGAGCTGTATGATTTTTTAAAGACGGAA
AAGCCCGAAGAGGAACTTGTCTTTTCCCACGGCGACCTGGGAGACAGCAACATCTTTGTGAAAGATGGCA
AAGTAAGTGGCTTTATTGATCTTGGGAGAAGCGGCAGGGCGGACAAGTGGTATGACATTGCCTTCTGCGT
CCGGTCGATCAGGGAGGATATCGGGGAAGAACAGTATGTCGAGCTATTTTTTGACTTACTGGGGATCAAG
CCTGATTGGGAGAAAATAAAATATTATATTTTACTGGATGAATTGTTTTAGTACCTAGAATGCATGACCA
AAATCCCTTAACGTGAGTTTTCGTTCCACTGAGCGTCAGACCCCGTAGAAAAGATCAAAGGATCTTCTTG
AGATCCTTTTTTTCTGCGCGTAATCTGCTGCTTGCAAACAAAAAAACCACCGCTACCAGCGGTGGTTTGT
TTGCCGGATCAAGAGCTACCAACTCTTTTTCCGAAGGTAACTGGCTTCAGCAGAGCGCAGATACCAAATA
CTGTCCTTCTAGTGTAGCCGTAGTTAGGCCACCACTTCAAGAACTCTGTAGCACCGCCTACATACCTCGC
TCTGCTAATCCTGTTACCAGTGGCTGCTGCCAGTGGCGATAAGTCGTGTCTTACCGGGTTGGACTCAAGA
CGATAGTTACCGGATAAGGCGCAGCGGTCGGGCTGAACGGGGGGTTCGTGCACACAGCCCAGCTTGGAGC
GAACGACCTACACCGAACTGAGATACCTACAGCGTGAGCTATGAGAAAGCGCCACGCTTCCCGAAGGGAG
AAAGGCGGACAGGTATCCGGTAAGCGGCAGGGTCGGAACAGGAGAGCGCACGAGGGAGCTTCCAGGGGGA
AACGCCTGGTATCTTTATAGTCCTGTCGGGTTTCGCCACCTCTGACTTGAGCGTCGATTTTTGTGATGCT
CGTCAGGGGGGCGGAGCCTATGGAAAAACGCCAGCAACGCGGCCTTTTTACGGTTCCTGGCCTTTTGCTG
GCCTTTTGCTCACATGTTCTTTCCTGCGTTATCCCCTGATTCTGTGGATAACCGTATTACCGCCTTTGAG
TGAGCTGATACCGCTCGCCGCAGCCGAACGACCGAGCGCAGCGAGTCAGTGAGCGAGGAAGCGGAAGAGC
GCCTGATGCGGTATTTTCTCCTTACGCATCTGTGCGGTATTTCACACCGCATATGGTGCACTCTCAGTAC
AATCTGCTCTGATGCCGCATAGTTAAGCCAGTATACACTCCGCTATCGCTACGTGACTGGGTCATGGCTG
CGCCCCGACACCCGCCAACACCCGCTGACGCGCCCTGACGGGCTTGTCTGCTCCCGGCATCCGCTTACAG
ACAAGCTGTGACCGTCTCCGGGAGCTGCATGTGTCAGAGGTTTTCACCGTCATCACCGAAACGCGCGAGG
CAGGGTGCCTTGATGTGGGCGCCGGCGGTCGAGTGGCGACGGCGCGGCTTGTCCGCGCCCTGGTAGATTG
CCTGGCCGTAGGCCAGCCATTTTTGAGCGGCCAGCGGCCGCGATAGGCCGACGCGAAGCGGCGGGGCGTA
GGGAGCGCAGCGACCGAAGGGTAGGCGCTTTTTGCAGCTCTTCGGCTGTGCGCTGGCCAGACAGTTATGC
ACAGGCCAGGCGGGTTTTAAGAGTTTTAATAAGTTTTAAAGAGTTTTAGGCGGAAAAATCGCCTTTTTTC
TCTTTTATATCAGTCACTTACATGTGTGACCGGTTCCCAATGTACGGCTTTGGGTTCCCAATGTACGGGT
TCCGGTTCCCAATGTACGGCTTTGGGTTCCCAATGTACGTGCTATCCACAGGAAAGAGACCTTTTCGACC
TTTTTCCCCTGCTAGGGCAATTTGCCCTAGCATCTGCTCCGTACATTAGGAACCGGCGGATGCTTCGCCC
TCGATCAGGTTGCGGTAGCGCATGACTAGGATCGGGCCAGCCTGCCCCGCCTCCTCCTTCAAATCGTACT
CCGGCAGGTCATTTGACCCGATCAGCTTGCGCACGGTGAAACAGAACTTCTTGAACTCTCCGGCGCTGCC
ACTGCGTTCGTAGATCGTCTTGAACAACCATCTGGCTTCTGCCTTGCCTGCGGCGCGGCGTGCCAGGCGG
TAGAGAAAACGGCCGATGCCGGGATCGATCAAAAAGTAATCGGGGTGAACCGTCAGCACGTCCGGGTTCT
TGCCTTCTGTGATCTCGCGGTACATCCAATCAGCTAGCTCGATCTCGATGTACTCCGGCCGCCCGGTTTC
GCTCTTTACGATCTTGTAGCGGCTAATCAAGGCTTCACCCTCGGATACCGTCACCAGGCGGCCGTTCTTG
GCCTTCTTCGTACGCTGCATGGCAACGTGCGTGGTGTTTAACCGAATGCAGGTTTCTACCAGGTCGTCTT
TCTGCTTTCCGCCATCGGCTCGCCGGCAGAACTTGAGTACGTCCGCAACGTGTGGACGGAACACGCGGCC
GGGCTTGTCTCCCTTCCCTTCCCGGTATCGGTTCATGGATTCGGTTAGATGGGAAACCGCCATCAGTACC
AGGTCGTAATCCCACACACTGGCCATGCCGGCCGGCCCTGCGGAAACCTCTACGTGCCCGTCTGGAAGCT
CGTAGCGGATCACCTCGCCAGCTCGTCGGTCACGCTTCGACAGACGGAAAACGGCCACGTCCATGATGCT
GCGACTATCGCGGGTGCCCACGTCATAGAGCATCGGAACGAAAAAATCTGGTTGCTCGTCGCCCTTGGGC
GGCTTCCTAATCGACGGCGCACCGGCTGCCGGCGGTTGCCGGGATTCTTTGCGGATTCGATCAGCGGCCG
CTTGCCACGATTCACCGGGGCGTGCTTCTGCCTCGATGCGTTGCCGCTGGGCGGCCTGCGCGGCCTTCAA
CTTCTCCACCAGGTCATCACCCAGCGCCGCGCCGATTTGTACCGGGCCGGATGGTTTGCGACCGCTCACG
CCGATTCCTCGGGCTTGGGGGTTCCAGTGCCATTGCAGGGCCGGCAGGCAACCCAGCCGCTTACGCCTGG
CCAACCGCCCGTTCCTCCACACATGGGGCATTCCACGGCGTCGGTGCCTGGTTGTTCTTGATTTTCCATG
CCGCCTCCTTTAGCCGCTAAAATTCATCTACTCATTTATTCATTTGCTCATTTACTCTGGTAGCTGCGCG
ATGTATTCAGATAGCAGCTCGGTAATGGTCTTGCCTTGGCGTACCGCGTACATCTTCAGCTTGGTGTGAT
CCTCCGCCGGCAACTGAAAGTTGACCCGCTTCATGGCTGGCGTGTCTGCCAGGCTGGCCAACGTTGCAGC
CTTGCTGCTGCGTGCGCTCGGACGGCCGGCACTTAGCGTGTTTGTGCTTTTGCTCATTTTCTCTTTACCT
CATTAACTCAAATGAGTTTTGATTTAATTTCAGCGGCCAGCGCCTGGACCTCGCGGGCAGCGTCGCCCTC
GGGTTCTGATTCAAGAACGGTTGTGCCGGCGGCGGCAGTGCCTGGGTAGCTCACGCGCTGCGTGATACGG
GACTCAAGAATGGGCAGCTCGTACCCGGCCAGCGCCTCGGCAACCTCACCGCCGATGCGCGTGCCTTTGA
TCGCCCGCGACACGACAAAGGCCGCTTGTAGCCTTCCATCCGTGACCTCAATGCGCTGCTTAACCAGCTC
CACCAGGTCGGCGGTGGCCCATATGTCGTAAGGGCTTGGCTGCACCGGAATCAGCACGAAGTCGGCTGCC
TTGATCGCGGACACAGCCAAGTCCGCCGCCTGGGGCGCTCCGTCGATCACTACGAAGTCGCGCCGGCCGA
TGGCCTTCACGTCGCGGTCAATCGTCGGGCGGTCGATGCCGACAACGGTTAGCGGTTGATCTTCCCGCAC
GGCCGCCCAATCGCGGGCACTGCCCTGGGGATCGGAATCGACTAACAGAACATCGGCCCCGGCGAGTTGC
AGGGCGCGGGCTAGATGGGTTGCGATGGTCGTCTTGCCTGACCCGCCTTTCTGGTTAAGTACAGCGATAA
CCTTCATGCGTTCCCCTTGCGTATTTGTTTATTTACTCATCGCATCATATACGCAGCGACCGCATGACGC
AAGCTGTTTTACTCAAATACACATCACCTTTTTAGACGGCGGCGCTCGGTTTCTTCAGCGGCCAAGCTGG
CCGGCCAGGCCGCCAGCTTGGCATCAGACAAACCGGCCAGGATTTCATGCAGCCGCACGGTTGAGACGTG
CGCGGGCGGCTCGAACACGTACCCGGCCGCGATCATCTCCGCCTCGATCTCTTCGGTAATGAAAAACGGT
TCGTCCTGGCCGTCCTGGTGCGGTTTCATGCTTGTTCCTCTTGGCGTTCATTCTCGGCGGCCGCCAGGGC
GTCGGCCTCGGTCAATGCGTCCTCACGGAAGGCACCGCGCCGCCTGGCCTCGGTGGGCGTCACTTCCTCG
CTGCGCTCAAGTGCGCGGTACAGGGTCGAGCGATGCACGCCAAGCAGTGCAGCCGCCTCTTTCACGGTGC
GGCCTTCCTGGTCGATCAGCTCGCGGGCGTGCGCGATCTGTGCCGGGGTGAGGGTAGGGCGGGGGCCAAA
CTTCACGCCTCGGGCCTTGGCGGCCTCGCGCCCGCTCCGGGTGCGGTCGATGATTAGGGAACGCTCGAAC
TCGGCAATGCCGGCGAACACGGTCAACACCATGCGGCCGGCCGGCGTGGTGGTGTCGGCCCACGGCTCTG
CCAGGCTACGCAGGCCCGCGCCGGCCTCCTGGATGCGCTCGGCAATGTCCAGTAGGTCGCGGGTGCTGCG
GGCCAGGCGGTCTAGCCTGGTCACTGTCACAACGTCGCCAGGGCGTAGGTGGTCAAGCATCCTGGCCAGC
TCCGGGCGGTCGCGCCTGGTGCCGGTGATCTTCTCGGAAAACAGCTTGGTGCAGCCGGCCGCGTGCAGTT
CGGCCCGTTGGTTGGTCAAGTCCTGGTCGTCGGTGCTGACGCGGGCATAGCCCAGCAGGCCAGCGGCGGC
GCTCTTGTTCATGGCGTAATGTCTCCGGTTCTAGTCGCAAGTATTCTACTTTATGCGACTAAAACACGCG
ACAAGAAAACGCCAGGAAAAGGGCAGGGCGGCAGCCTGTCGCGTAACTTAGGACTTGTGCGACATGTCGT
TTTCAGAAGACGGCTGCACTGAACGTCAGAAGCCGACTGCACTATAGCAGCGGAGGGGTTGGATCAAAGT
ACTTTGATCCCGAGGGGAACCCTGTGGTTGGCATGCACATACAAATGGACGAACGGATAAACCTTTTCAC
GCCCTTTTAAATATCCGATTATTCTAATAAACGCTCTTTTCTCTTAGGTTTACCCGCCAATATATCCTGT
CAAACACTGATAGTTTAAACTGAAGGCGGGAAACGACAATCTGATCCAAGCTCAAGCTGCTCTAGCATTC
GCCATTCAGGCTGCGCAACTGTTGGGAAGGGCGATCGGTGCGGGCCTCTTCGCTATTACGCCAGCTGGCG
AAAGGGGGATGTGCTGCAAGGCGATTAAGTTGGGTAACGCCAGGGTTTTCCCAGTCACGACGTTGTAAAA
CGACGGCCAGTGCCAAGCTTGCATGCCTGCAGGTCCTGCTGAGCCTCGACATGTTGTCGCAAAATTCGCC
CTGGACCCGCCCAACGATTTGTCGTCACTGTCAAGGTTTGACCTGCACTTCATTTGGGGCCCACATACAC
CAAAAAAATGCTGCATAATTCTCGGGGCAGCAAGTCGGTTACCCGGCCGCCGTGCTGGACCGGGTTGAAT
GGTGCCCGTAACTTTCGGTAGAGCGGACGGCCAATACTCAACTTCAAGGAATCTCACCCATGCGCGCCGG
CGGGGAACCGGAGTTCCCTTCAGTGAGCGTTATTAGTTCGCCGCTCGGTGTGTCGTAGATACTAGCCCCT
GGGGCACTTTTGAAATTTGAATAAGATTTATGTAATCAGTCTTTTAGGTTTGACCGGTTCTGCCGCTTTT
TTTAAAATTGGATTTGTAATAATAAAACGCAATTGTTTGTTATTGTGGCGCTCTATCATAGATGTCGCTA
TAAACCTATTCAGCACAATATATTGTTTTCATTTTAATATTGTACATATAAGTAGTAGGGTACAATCAGT
AAATTGAACGGAGAATATTATTCATAAAAATACGATAGTAACGGGTGATATATTCATTAGAATGAACCGA
AACCGGCGGTAAGGATCTGAGCTACACATGCTCAGGTTTTTTACAACGTGCACAACAGAATTGAAAGCAA
ATATCATGCGATCATAGGCGTCTCGCATATCTCATTAAAGCAGGACTCTAGGGACTAGTCCCGGGTCTTA
ATTAAGAAAGGCGGACAGGTATCCGGTAATCTGCTGCTTGCAAACTTAATTAAGTTTGCAAGCAGCAGAT
TACGCGCAGAAAAAAAGGATCTCAAGGAGATCCTTTGGATCACAAAAAAAAAGCCCGCTCGTTAGGCGGG
TTAAATTCCCGGGTACTGCAGCCGATTCATTAATGCAGGTTAACCTGGCTTATCGAAATTAATACGACTC
ACTATAGGGAGACCGGCAGATCTGATCCCTACTCCAAAAATGTCAAAGATACAGTCTCAGAAGACCAAAG
GGCTAT
