>Addgene plasmid #84162 | pFGC5941-PacI-ath-STTM832-3p | depositor partial sequence | sequence record 160718 | STTM
CTTGCTTGGATCTATGGGAATCAAGTTGTTGTTGTTATGGTCTAATTTAAATATGGTCTAAAGAAGAAGA
ATCTTGCTTGGATCTATGGGAATCAA
